>Addgene plasmid #176151 | pNLS-2xBFP(4C) | addgene full sequence | sequence record 356068 | Addgene NGS Result
GCATGCATTTACGTTGACACCATCGAATGGTGCAAAACCTTTCGCGGTATGGCATGATAGCGCCCGGAAG
AGAGTCAATTCAGGGTGGTGAATGTGAAACCAGTAACGTTATACGATGTCGCAGAGTATGCCGGTGTCTC
TTATCAGACCGTTTCCCGCGTGGTGAACCAGGCCAGCCACGTTTCTGCGAAAACGCGGGAAAAAGTGGAA
GCGGCGATGGCGGAGCTGAATTACATTCCCAACCGCGTGGCACAACAACTGGCGGGCAAACAGTCGTTGC
TGATTGGCGTTGCCACCTCCAGTCTGGCCCTGCACGCGCCGTCGCAAATTGTCGCGGCGATTAAATCTCG
CGCCGATCAACTGGGTGCCAGCGTGGTGGTGTCGATGGTAGAACGAAGCGGCGTCGAAGCCTGTAAAGCG
GCGGTGCACAATCTTCTCGCGCAACGCGTCAGTGGGCTGATCATTAACTATCCGCTGGATGACCAGGATG
CCATTGCTGTGGAAGCTGCCTGCACTAATGTTCCGGCGTTATTTCTTGATGTCTCTGACCAGACACCCAT
CAACAGTATTATTTTCTCCCATGAAGACGGTACGCGACTGGGCGTGGAGCATCTGGTCGCATTGGGTCAC
CAGCAAATCGCGCTGTTAGCGGGCCCATTAAGTTCTGTCTCGGCGCGTCTGCGTCTGGCTGGCTGGCATA
AATATCTCACTCGCAATCAAATTCAGCCGATAGCGGAACGGGAAGGCGACTGGAGTGCCATGTCCGGTTT
TCAACAAACCATGCAAATGCTGAATGAGGGCATCGTTCCCACTGCGATGCTGGTTGCCAACGATCAGATG
GCGCTGGGCGCAATGCGCGCCATTACCGAGTCCGGGCTGCGCGTTGGTGCGGATATCTCGGTAGTGGGAT
ACGACGATACCGAAGACAGCTCATGTTATATCCCGCCGTTAACCACCATCAAACAGGATTTTCGCCTGCT
GGGGCAAACCAGCGTGGACCGCTTGCTGCAACTCTCTCAGGGCCAGGCGGTGAAGGGCAATCAGCTGTTG
CCCGTCTCACTGGTGAAAAGAAAAACCACCCTGGCGCCCAATACGCAAACCGCCTCTCCCCGCGCGTTGG
CCGATTCATTAATGCAGCTGGCACGACAGGTTTCCCGACTGGAAAGCGGGCAGTGAGCGCAACGCAATTA
ATGTAAGTTAGCGCGAATTGATCTGGTTTGACAGCTTATCATCGACTGCACGGTGCACCAATGCTTCTGG
CGTCAGGCAGCCATCGGAAGCTGTGGTATGGCTGTGCAGGTCGTAAATCACTGCATAATTCGTGTCGCTC
AAGGCGCACTCCCGTTCTGGATAATGTTTTTTGCGCCGACATCATAACGGTTCTGGCAAATATTCTGAAA
TGAGCTGTTGACAATTAATCATCCGGCTCGTATAATGTGTGGAATTGTGAGCGGATAACAATTTCACACA
GGAAACAGCGCCGCTGAGAAAAAGCGAAGCGGCACTGCTCTTTAACAATTTATCAGACAATCTGTGTGGG
CACTCGACCGGAATTATCGATTAACTTTATTATTAAAAATTAAAGAGGTATATATTAATGTATCGATTAA
ATAAGGAGGAATAAACCATGAGACTCGAGCCTCCAAAGAAGAAAAGAAAGGTCGACAGCGCGAGCAAAGG
AGAAGAACTCTTCACTGGAGTTGTCCCAATTCTTGTTGAATTAGATGGTGATGTTAATGGGCACAAATTT
TCTGTCAGTGGAGAGGGTGAAGGTGATGCAACATACGGAAAACTTACCCTTAAATTTATTTGCACTACTG
GAAAACTACCTGTTCCATGGCCAACACTTGTCACTACTTTCACTCATGGTGTTCAGTGCTTTTCAAGATA
CCCGGATCATATGAAACGGCATGACTTTTTCAAGAGTGCCATGCCCGAAGGTTATGTACAGGAAAGAACT
ATATTTTTCAAAGATGACGGGAACTACAAGACACGTGCTGAAGTCAAGTTTGAAGGTGATACCCTTGTTA
ATAGAATCGAGTTAAAAGGTATTGATTTTAAAGAAGATGGAAACATTCTTGGGCACAAATTGGAATACAA
CTATAACTCACACAATGTATACATCATGGCAGACAAACAAAAGAATGGAATCAAAGCTAACTTCAAAATT
AGACACAACATTGAAGATGGATGCGTTCAACTAGCAGACCATTATCAACAAAATACTCCAATTGGCGATG
GCCCTGTCCTTTTACCAGACAACCATTACCTGTCCACACAATCTGCCCTTTCGAAAGATCCCAACGAAAA
GAGAGACCACATGGTCCTTCTTGAGTTTGTAACAGCTGCTGGGATTACACATGGCATGGATGAACTATAC
AAAGGATGCGCTAGCAAAGGAGAAGAACTCTTCACTGGAGTTGTCCCAATTCTTGTTGAATTAGATGGTG
ATGTTAATGGGCACAAATTTTCTGTCAGTGGAGAGGGTGAAGGTGATGCAACATACGGAAAACTTACCCT
TAAATTTATTTGCACTACTGGAAAACTACCTGTTCCATGGCCAACACTTGTCACTACTTTCACTCATGGT
GTTCAGTGCTTTTCAAGATACCCGGATCATATGAAACGGCATGACTTTTTCAAGAGTGCCATGCCCGAAG
GTTATGTACAGGAAAGAACTATATTTTTCAAAGATGACGGGAACTACAAGACACGTGCTGAAGTCAAGTT
TGAAGGTGATACCCTTGTTAATAGAATCGAGTTAAAAGGTATTGATTTTAAAGAAGATGGAAACATTCTT
GGGCACAAATTGGAATACAACTATAACTCACACAATGTATACATCATGGCAGACAAACAAAAGAATGGAA
TCAAAGCTAACTTCAAAATTAGACACAACATTGAAGATGGATGCGTTCAACTAGCAGACCATTATCAACA
AAATACTCCAATTGGCGATGGCCCTGTCCTTTTACCAGACAACCATTACCTGTCCACACAATCTGCCCTT
TCGAAAGATCCCAACGAAAAGAGAGACCACATGGTCCTTCTTGAGTTTGTAACAGCTGCTGGGATTACAC
ATGGCATGGATGAACTATACAAAGGATCCTGCGAGCTCCATCATCATCATCATCATTGAAAGCTTGGCTG
TTTTGGCGGATGAGAGAAGATTTTCAGCCTGATACAGATTAAATCAGAACGCAGAAGCGGTCTGATAAAA
CAGAATTTGCCTGGCGGCAGTAGCGCGGTGGTCCCACCTGACCCCATGCCGAACTCAGAAGTGAAACGCC
GTAGCGCCGATGGTAGTGTGGGGTCTCCCCATGCGAGAGTAGGGAACTGCCAGGCATCAAATAAAACGAA
AGGCTCAGTCGAAAGACTGGGCCTTTCGTTTTATCTGTTGTTTGTCGGTGAACGCTCTCCTGAGTAGGAC
AAATCCGCCGGGAGCGGATTTGAACGTTGCGAAGCAACGGCCCGGAGGGTGGCGGGCAGGACGCCCGCCA
TAAACTGCCAGGCATCAAATTAAGCAGAAGGCCATCCTGACGGATGGCCTTTTTGCGTTTCTACAAACTC
TTTTGTTTATTTTTCTAAATACATTCAAATATGTATCCGCTCATGAGACAATAACCCTGATAAATGCTTC
AATAATATTGAAAAAGGAAGAGTATGAGTATTCAACATTTCCGTGTCGCCCTTATTCCCTTTTTTGCGGC
ATTTTGCCTTCCTGTTTTTGCTCACCCAGAAACGCTGGTGAAAGTAAAAGATGCTGAAGATCAGTTGGGT
GCACGAGTGGGTTACATCGAACTGGATCTCAACAGCGGTAAGATCCTTGAGAGTTTTCGCCCCGAAGAAC
GTTTTCCAATGATGAGCACTTTTAAAGTTCTGCTATGTGGCGCGGTATTATCCCGTGTTGACGCCGGGCA
AGAGCAACTCGGTCGCCGCATACACTATTCTCAGAATGACTTGGTTGAGTACTCACCAGTCACAGAAAAG
CATCTTACGGATGGCATGACAGTAAGAGAATTATGCAGTGCTGCCATAACCATGAGTGATAACACTGCGG
CCAACTTACTTCTGACAACGATCGGAGGACCGAAGGAGCTAACCGCTTTTTTGCACAACATGGGGGATCA
TGTAACTCGCCTTGATCGTTGGGAACCGGAGCTGAATGAAGCCATACCAAACGACGAGCGTGACACCACG
ATGCCTGTAGCAATGGCAACAACGTTGCGCAAACTATTAACTGGCGAACTACTTACTCTAGCTTCCCGGC
AACAATTAATAGACTGGATGGAGGCGGATAAAGTTGCAGGACCACTTCTGCGCTCGGCCCTTCCGGCTGG
CTGGTTTATTGCTGATAAATCTGGAGCCGGTGAGCGTGGGTCTCGCGGTATCATTGCAGCACTGGGGCCA
GATGGTAAGCCCTCCCGTATCGTAGTTATCTACACGACGGGGAGTCAGGCAACTATGGATGAACGAAATA
GACAGATCGCTGAGATAGGTGCCTCACTGATTAAGCATTGGTAACTGTCAGACCAAGTTTACTCATATAT
ACTTTAGATTGATTTAAAACTTCATTTTTAATTTAAAAGGATCTAGGTGAAGATCCTTTTTGATAATCTC
ATGACCAAAATCCCTTAACGTGAGTTTTCGTTCCACTGAGCGTCAGACCCCGTAGAAAAGATCAAAGGAT
CTTCTTGAGATCCTTTTTTTCTGCGCGTAATCTGCTGCTTGCAAACAAAAAAACCACCGCTACCAGCGGT
GGTTTGTTTGCCGGATCAAGAGCTACCAACTCTTTTTCCGAAGGTAACTGGCTTCAGCAGAGCGCAGATA
CCAAATACTGTCCTTCTAGTGTAGCCGTAGTTAGGCCACCACTTCAAGAACTCTGTAGCACCGCCTACAT
ACCTCGCTCTGCTAATCCTGTTACCAGTGGCTGCTGCCAGTGGCGATAAGTCGTGTCTTACCGGGTTGGA
CTCAAGACGATAGTTACCGGATAAGGCGCAGCGGTCGGGCTGAACGGGGGGTTCGTGCACACAGCCCAGC
TTGGAGCGAACGACCTACACCGAACTGAGATACCTACAGCGTGAGCTATGAGAAAGCGCCACGCTTCCCG
AAGGGAGAAAGGCGGACAGGTATCCGGTAAGCGGCAGGGTCGGAACAGGAGAGCGCACGAGGGAGCTTCC
AGGGGGAAACGCCTGGTATCTTTATAGTCCTGTCGGGTTTCGCCACCTCTGACTTGAGCGTCGATTTTTG
TGATGCTCGTCAGGGGGGCGGAGCCTATGGAAAAACGCCAGCAACGCGGCCTTTTTACGGTTCCTGGCCT
TTTGCTGGCCTTTTGCTCACATGTTCTTTCCTGCGTTATCCCCTGATTCTGTGGATAACCGTATTACCGC
CTTTGAGTGAGCTGATACCGCTCGCCGCAGCCGAACGACCGAGCGCAGCGAGTCAGTGAGCGAGGAAGCG
GAAGAGCGCCTGATGCGGTATTTTCTCCTTACGCATCTGTGCGGTATTTCACACCGCATATGGTGCACTC
TCAGTACAATCTGCTCTGATGCCGCATAGTTAAGCCAGTATACACTCCGCTATCGCTACGTGACTGGGTC
ATGGCTGCGCCCCGACACCCGCCAACACCCGCTGACGCGCCCTGACGGGCTTGTCTGCTCCCGGCATCCG
CTTACAGACAAGCTGTGACCGTCTCCGGGAGCTGCATGTGTCAGAGGTTTTCACCGTCATCACCGAAACG
CGCGAGGCAGCAGATCAATTCGCGCGCGAAGGCGAAGCG
Features (pLannotate 1.2.2; 19 found; start..end, strand, type, name):
     16..93      +  promoter       lacIq promoter: lacI (mutant); In the lacIq allele, a single base change in the promoter boosts expression of the lacI gene about 10-fold.
     94..1176    +  CDS            lacI: lac repressor; lacI; The lac repressor binds to the lac operator to inhibit transcription in E. coli. This inhibition can be relieved by adding lactose or isopropyl-β-D-thiogalactopyranoside (IPTG).
   1218..1235    +  promoter       tet promoter (fragment): E. coli promoter for tetracycline efflux protein gene
   1231..1332    -  CDS            yciV (fragment): RNAAM_ECOLI - Also known as trpH From Escherichia coli (strain K12).
   1408..1437    +  promoter       trc promoter: strong E. coli promoter; hybrid between the trp and lac UV5 promoters
   1445..1461    +  protein_bind   lac operator: The lac repressor binds to the lac operator to inhibit transcription in E. coli. This inhibition can be relieved by adding lactose or isopropyl-β-D-thiogalactopyranoside (IPTG). lac repressor encoded by lacI
   1478..1547    +  misc_feature   rrnG antiterminator: antiterminator from the E. coli rrnG leader region (Berg et al., 1989)
   1598..1624    +  CDS            minicistron: synthetic cistron containing a ribosome binding site (Shine-Dalgarno sequence), for enhancing the bacterial expression of a downstream cistron (Schoner, 1997) This first cistron should terminate 3 bp upstream of the ATG for the second cistron.
   1670..2383    +  CDS            P4-3E: P4-3E is a basic (constitutively fluorescent) blue fluorescent protein published in 1998, derived from Aequorea victoria.
   2390..3103    +  CDS            P4-3E: P4-3E is a basic (constitutively fluorescent) blue fluorescent protein published in 1998, derived from Aequorea victoria.
   3119..3136    +  CDS            capTEV™ (fragment): composite tag for in vivo biotinylation, TEV protease cleavage, and 6xHis tagging
   3229..3344    +  ncRNA          5S rRNA: Accession: RF00001 - 5S ribosomal RNA
   3348..3434    +  terminator     rrnB T1 terminator: Escherichia coli rrnB; transcription terminator T1 from the E. coli rrnB gene
   3526..3553    +  terminator     rrnB T2 terminator: transcription terminator T2 from the E. coli rrnB gene
   3572..3663    +  promoter       AmpR promoter: bla
   3664..4524    +  CDS            AmpR: β-lactamase; bla; confers resistance to ampicillin, carbenicillin, and related antibiotics
   4695..5283    +  rep_origin     ori: high-copy-number ColE1/pMB1/pBR322/pUC origin of replication
   5469..5609    -  misc_feature   bom: basis of mobility region from pBR322
   5711..5751    -  CDS            rop (fragment): Rop protein, which maintains plasmids at low copy number; rop
