[The description below was written by a language model from this plasmid's Addgene catalogue record and pLannotate feature annotations shown in this document.]
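Description:
pNLS-2xBFP(4C) is a bacterial expression plasmid of about 5.8 kb built on the pTrcHisB backbone, used to produce a recombinant nuclear import cargo protein in E. coli. It replicates from a high-copy ColE1/pMB1-type origin and is selected with ampicillin through the β-lactamase (AmpR) gene. A pBR322 bom region and a small fragment of rop are also annotated as backbone remnants. The plasmid carries its own lacI gene under the lacIq promoter, so it supplies ample lac repressor to keep the expression cassette off until an inducer such as IPTG is added.

Expression is driven by the trc promoter, a strong trp/lac hybrid, followed by a lac operator. Downstream, the rrnG antiterminator and a short minicistron with a ribosome binding site support efficient transcription and translation of the open reading frame. The insert, cloned between XhoI and HindIII, encodes an SV40 nuclear localization sequence at the N terminus, then two tandem copies of an Aequorea victoria-derived blue fluorescent protein, and a C-terminal 6xHis tag. The automated annotation labels this tag as a fragment of a composite tag, and does not mark the NLS as a separate feature. Relative to EGFP, each BFP domain carries L64F, Y66H, Q80R, V160A, S174C and L230H. The full protein presents four solvent-accessible cysteines for labeling with maleimide dyes. Transcription ends at the rrnB T1 and T2 terminators.

The associated publication concerns super-resolved 3D tracking of cargo transport through nuclear pore complexes, which fits use of the dye-labeled protein as an NLS-bearing model cargo.
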