Addgene plasmid #176151: pNLS-2xBFP(4C)
Purpose: Encodes NLS-2xBFP(4C), which is a tandem BFP with an N-terminal SV40 NLS. The protein has 4 solvent accessible cysteines for labeling with maleimide dyes.
Depositing lab: Siegfried Musser. Depositing organization: Texas A&M Health Science Center. Publication: Super-resolved 3D tracking of cargo transport through nuclear pore complexes. Chowdhury R, Sau A, Musser SM. Nat Cell Biol. 2022 Jan;24(1):112-122. doi: 10.1038/s41556-021-00815-6. Epub 2022 Jan 10. PubMed 35013558.
Backbone
  Vector backbone: pTrcHisB
  Backbone manufacturer: Invitrogen
  Backbone size w/o insert (bp): 4404
  Total vector size (bp): 5780
  Vector type: Bacterial Expression
Growth in bacteria
  Bacterial resistance: Ampicillin, 100 μg/mL
  Growth temperature: 37°C
  Growth strain: DH5alpha
  Copy number: High Copy
Gene/Insert
  Gene/Insert name: NLS-2xBFP(4C)
  Species: Aequorea victoria
  Insert size (bp): 1509
  Mutation: Compared with EGFP, the two BFP domains have the following mutations: L64F, Y66H, Q80R, V160A, S174C, and L230H
  GenBank ID: AFA52654.1
  Promoter: Ptrc
  Tag / fusion protein: SV40 nuclear localization sequence (NLS) (N terminal on insert); 6xHis tag (C terminal on insert)
  Cloning method: Restriction Enzyme; 5′ cloning site XhoI (not destroyed); 3′ cloning site HindIII (not destroyed)
  Sequencing primers: 5′ rrnG antiterminator; 3′ rrnB T1 terminator
Terms and licenses: Academic/Nonprofit Terms; Industry Terms: Not Available to Industry
How to cite: pNLS-2xBFP(4C) was a gift from Siegfried Musser (Addgene plasmid # 176151 ; http://n2t.net/addgene:176151 ; RRID:Addgene_176151)
